>Addgene plasmid #176863 | pTAG1 | addgene full sequence | sequence record 348328 | Addgene NGS Result
GGTCTCAAATGAACAAAGCACCAGTGGTCTAGTGGTAGAATAGTACCCTGCCACGGTACAGACCCGGGTT
CGATTCCCGGCTGGTGCATGAGACGAGATCTAGACGACCGGTGGAAAGCGGGCAGTGAGCGCAACGCAAT
TAATGTGAGTTAGCTCACTCATTAGGCACCCCAGGCTTTACACTTTATGCTTCCGGCTCGTATGTTGTGT
GGAATTGTGAGCGGATAACAATTTCACACAGGAAACAGCTATGACCATGATTACGCCAAGCGCGCAATTA
ACCCTCACTAAAGGGAACAAAAGCTGGAGGACCTCGAGGGGGGGCCCGGTACCCAATTCGCCCTATAGTG
AGTCGTATTACGCGCGCTCACTGGCCGTCGTTTTACAACGTCGTGACTGGGAAAACCCTGGCGTTACCCA
ACTTAATCGCCTTGCAGCACATCCCCCTTTCGCCAGCTGGCGTAATAGCGAAGAGGCCCGCACCGATCGC
CCTTCCCAACAGTTGCGCAGCCTGAATGGCGAATGGGACGCGCCCTGTAGCGGCGCCACTAGTCGTCTCC
GTTTTAGAGCTAGAAATAGCCGAGACCACGAAGTGCCGAGGCACGAACCCAGTGGACATAAGCCTGTTCG
GTTCGTAAGCTGTAATGCAAGTAGCGTATGCGCTCACGCAACTGGTCCAGAACCTTGACCGAACGCAGCG
GTGGTAACGGCGCAGTGGCGGTTTTCATGGCTTGTTATGACTGTTTTTTTGGGGTACAGTCTATGCCTCG
GGCATCCAAGCAGCAAGCGCGTTACGCCGTGGGTCGATGTTTGATGTTATGGAGCAGCAACGATGTTACG
CAGCAGGGCAGTCGCCCTAAAACAAAGTTAAACATCATGGGGGAAGCGGTGATCGCCGAAGTATCGACTC
AACTATCAGAGGTAGTTGGCGTCATCGAGCGCCATCTCGAACCGACGTTGCTGGCCGTACATTTGTACGG
CTCCGCAGTGGATGGCGGCCTGAAGCCACACAGCGATATTGATTTGCTGGTTACGGTGACCGTAAGGCTT
GATGAAACAACGCGGCGAGCTTTGATCAACGACCTTTTGGAAACTTCGGCTTCCCCTGGAGAGAGCGAGA
TTCTCCGCGCTGTAGAAGTCACCATTGTTGTGCACGACGACATCATTCCGTGGCGTTATCCAGCTAAGCG
CGAACTGCAATTTGGAGAATGGCAGCGCAATGACATTCTTGCAGGTATCTTCGAGCCAGCCACGATCGAC
ATTGATCTGGCTATCTTGCTGACAAAAGCAAGAGAACATAGCGTTGCCTTGGTAGGTCCAGCGGCGGAGG
AACTCTTTGATCCGGTTCCTGAACAGGATCTATTTGAGGCGCTAAATGAAACCTTAACGCTATGGAACTC
GCCGCCCGACTGGGCTGGCGATGAGCGAAATGTAGTGCTTACGTTGTCCCGCATTTGGTACAGCGCAGTA
ACCGGCAAAATCGCGCCGAAGGATGTCGCTGCCGACTGGGCAATGGAGCGCCTGCCGGCCCAGTATCAGC
CCGTCATACTTGAAGCTAGACAGGCTTATCTTGGACAAGAAGAAGATCGCTTGGCCTCGCGCGCAGATCA
GTTGGAAGAATTTGTCCATTACGTGAAAGGCGAGATCACCAAGGTAGTCGGCAAATAATGTCTAGCTAGA
AATTCGTTCAAGCCGACGCCGCTTCGCGGCGCGGCTTAACTCAAGCGTTAGATGCACTAAGCACATAATT
GCTCACAGCCAAACTATCAGGTCAAGTCTGCTTTTATTATTTTTAAGCGTGCATAATAAGCCCTACACAA
ATTGGGAGATATATCATGCTGTCAGACCAAGTTTACTCATATATACTTTAGATTGATTTAAAACTTCATT
TTTAATTTAAAAGGATCTAGGTGAAGATCCTTTTTGATAATCTCATGACCAAAATCCCTTAACGTGAGTT
TTCGTTCCACTGAGCGTCAGACCCCGTAGAAAAGATCAAAGGATCTTCTTGAGATCCTTTTTTTCTGCGC
GTAATCTGCTGCTTGCAAACAAAAAAACCACCGCTACCAGCGGTGGTTTGTTTGCCGGATCAAGAGCTAC
CAACTCTTTTTCCGAAGGTAACTGGCTTCAGCAGAGCGCAGATACCAAATACTGTTCTTCTAGTGTAGCC
GTAGTTAGGCCACCACTTCAAGAACTCTGTAGCACCGCCTACATACCTCGCTCTGCTAATCCTGTTACCA
GTGGCTGCTGCCAGTGGCGATAAGTCGTGTCTTACCGGGTTGGACTCAAGACGATAGTTACCGGATAAGG
CGCAGCGGTCGGGCTGAACGGGGGGTTCGTGCACACAGCCCAGCTTGGAGCGAACGACCTACACCGAACT
GAGATACCTACAGCGTGAGCTATGAGAAAGCGCCACGCTTCCCGAAGGGAGAAAGGCGGACAGGTATCCG
GTAAGCGGCAGGGTCGGAACAGGAGAGCGCACGAGGGAGCTTCCAGGGGGAAACGCCTGGTATCTTTATA
GTCCTGTCGGGTTTCGCCACCTCTGACTTGAGCGTCGATTTTTGTGATGCTCGTCAGGGGGGCGGAGCCT
ATGGAAAAACGCCAGCAACGCGGCCTTTTTACGGTTCCTGCACTCTGT
Features (pLannotate 1.2.2; 14 found; start..end, strand, type, name):
     17..87      +  ncRNA          tRNA: Accession: RF00005 - tRNA
    141..162     +  protein_bind   CAP binding site: CAP binding activates transcription in the presence of cAMP. E. coli catabolite activator protein
    177..207     +  promoter       lac promoter: promoter for the E. coli lac operon
    215..231     +  protein_bind   lac operator: The lac repressor binds to the lac operator to inhibit transcription in E. coli. This inhibition can be relieved by adding lactose or isopropyl-β-D-thiogalactopyranoside (IPTG). lac repressor encoded by lacI
    276..294     +  promoter       T3 promoter: promoter for bacteriophage T3 RNA polymerase
    310..333     +  misc_feature   MCS (fragment): pBluescript multiple cloning site
    342..360     -  promoter       T7 promoter: promoter for bacteriophage T7 RNA polymerase
    368..523     +  CDS            lacZα (fragment): LacZα fragment of β-galactosidase; lacZ fragment
    528..546     +  rep_origin     f1 ori (fragment): f1 bacteriophage origin of replication; arrow indicates direction of (+) strand synthesis
    561..580     +  misc_RNA       gRNA scaffold (fragment): guide RNA scaffold for the Streptococcus pyogenes CRISPR/Cas9 system
    615..638     +  promoter       Pc promoter (fragment): intI1 (promoter lies within the coding sequence); class 1 integron promoter
    814..870     +  CDS            GmR (fragment): gentamycin acetyltransferase; aacC1; confers resistance to gentamycin
    881..1668    +  CDS            SmR (fragment): aminoglycoside adenylyltransferase (Murphy, 1985); aadA; confers resistance to spectinomycin and streptomycin
   2009..2597    +  rep_origin     ori: high-copy-number ColE1/pMB1/pBR322/pUC origin of replication
