[The description below was written by a language model from this plasmid's Addgene catalogue record and pLannotate feature annotations shown in this document.]
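Description:
pTAG1 is a small (about 2.6 kb) MoClo-compatible cloning module built on the pAGM9121 backbone and classed as a CRISPR vector. It is designed to hold the first guide in an array of sgRNAs separated by tRNA sequences. It is propagated in E. coli at high copy from a ColE1/pUC-type origin and selected with spectinomycin through an aadA (SmR) aminoglycoside adenylyltransferase gene. The short Pc integron promoter and gentamicin-resistance fragments annotated just upstream of aadA appear to be remnants of the resistance cassette's origin rather than functional markers.

The payload region begins with a tRNA element, followed by a bacterial lacZα cassette (CAP binding site, lac promoter and operator, T3 and T7 promoter sequences, a fragment of the pBluescript multiple cloning site, and a partial lacZα coding sequence), and ends with a fragment annotated as the Streptococcus pyogenes Cas9 gRNA scaffold. The insert is listed as "sgRNA_1" with the alternative name LacZ, and the guide sequence is recorded as unknown. This arrangement suggests that the lacZα cassette is a placeholder to be replaced by a user-chosen spacer, with blue/white screening to identify recombinants, although the record does not say so explicitly or name the cloning sites. In tRNA-separated arrays, a single transcript carrying several guides is cut by the host's endogenous tRNA-processing enzymes to release individual sgRNAs.

No promoter for expressing the guide in a target organism is annotated, which fits a position-specific part meant to be assembled with further modules into a complete multiplexed guide unit. The associated publication concerns Agrobacterium-based transformation and delivery methods for Nicotiana benthamiana, pointing to use in plant genome editing.
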