Addgene plasmid #176863: pTAG1
Purpose: First sgRNA in a tRNA separated array of sgRNAs
Depositing lab: Daniel Voytas. Depositing organization: University of Minnesota. Publication: Direct delivery and fast-treated Agrobacterium co-culture (Fast-TrACC) plant transformation methods for Nicotiana benthamiana. Cody JP, Maher MF, Nasti RA, Starker CG, Chamness JC, Voytas DF. Nat Protoc. 2022 Oct 17. pii: 10.1038/s41596-022-00749-9. doi: 10.1038/s41596-022-00749-9. PubMed 36253612.
Backbone
  Vector backbone: pAGM9121
  Vector type: CRISPR
Growth in bacteria
  Bacterial resistance: Spectinomycin, 50 μg/mL
  Growth temperature: 37°C
  Growth strain: DH5alpha
  Copy number: High Copy
Gene/Insert
  Gene/Insert name: sgRNA_1 (alt name: LacZ)
  gRNA/shRNA sequence: unknown
  Species: Synthetic
  Mutation: WT
  Cloning method: Restriction Enzyme; 5′ cloning site Unknown (unknown if destroyed); 3′ cloning site Unknown (unknown if destroyed)
Terms and licenses: Academic/Nonprofit Terms; Industry Terms: Not Available to Industry
Depositor comments: MoClo compatible
How to cite: pTAG1 was a gift from Daniel Voytas (Addgene plasmid # 176863 ; http://n2t.net/addgene:176863 ; RRID:Addgene_176863)
